Addgene plasmid #228827: pcDNA5/FRT/TO_eGFP-pScaC-MTS
Purpose: For the expression of the passenger domain of the Orientia tsutsugamushi protein ScaC C-terminally fused to a mitochondrial targeting sequence in HeLa Flp-In cells
Depositing lab: Andrew Carter. Depositing organization: MRC Laboratory of Molecular Biology. Publication: The intracellular bacterium Orientia tsutsugamushi hijacks the adaptor protein BICD2 for dynein-based motility. Manigrasso G, Saharat K, Kullapanich C, Boulanger J, Morgan TE, Kramer H, Salje J, Carter AP. bioRxiv 2024.04.11.589026 10.1101/2024.04.11.589026.
Backbone
  Vector backbone: pCDNA5/FRT/TO
  Vector type: Mammalian Expression
  Selectable markers: Hygromycin
Growth in bacteria
  Bacterial resistance: Ampicillin, 100 μg/mL
  Growth temperature: 37°C
  Growth strain: DH5alpha
  Copy number: High Copy
Gene/Insert
  Gene/Insert name: ScaC
  Species: Orientia tsutsugamushi
  Mutation: aa 33-223
  Tag / fusion protein: eGFP (N terminal on insert); MTS (C terminal on insert)
  Cloning method: Gibson Cloning
Terms and licenses: Academic/Nonprofit Terms; Industry Terms: Not Available to Industry
Depositor comments: Please visit https://doi.org/10.1101/2024.04.11.589026 for bioRxiv preprint.
How to cite: pcDNA5/FRT/TO_eGFP-pScaC-MTS was a gift from Andrew Carter (Addgene plasmid # 228827 ; http://n2t.net/addgene:228827 ; RRID:Addgene_228827)
