[The description below was written by a language model from this plasmid's Addgene catalogue record and pLannotate feature annotations shown in this document.]
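Description:
pcDNA5/FRT/TO_eGFP-pScaC-MTS is a mammalian expression plasmid built on the pcDNA5/FRT/TO backbone and intended for Flp recombinase-mediated integration into HeLa Flp-In cells. In E. coli it is maintained as a high-copy plasmid through a ColE1/pUC-type origin and selected with ampicillin via the bla gene. The feature table also shows an f1 origin fragment and several short backbone remnants (lac promoter/operator region, small lacI, RSF ori and ble fragments) that appear to be incidental annotation hits rather than functional modules.

The expression cassette is driven by the CMV enhancer and promoter, followed by short tet operator matches. This fits the "TO" design, in which transcription is held off by Tet repressor in suitable host cells and induced with tetracycline or doxycycline. The encoded fusion begins with EGFP at the N terminus, followed by the passenger domain of the Orientia tsutsugamushi autotransporter protein ScaC (residues 33–223). This lies in the unannotated stretch between EGFP and the C-terminal tag. The fusion ends in a mitochondrial targeting sequence, which the annotation detects as a fragment of Listeria monocytogenes ActA. A bGH polyadenylation signal terminates the transcript.

Downstream lies an FRT site directly adjoining a hygromycin resistance gene with an SV40 poly(A) signal. No complete promoter is annotated upstream of this gene. In Flp-In systems, hygromycin resistance is normally gained only after correct recombination at the genomic FRT locus, which yields isogenic single-copy lines.

According to the record, the construct is used to express the ScaC passenger domain tethered to mitochondria. The associated work concerns Orientia's recruitment of the dynein adaptor BICD2, so the GFP-labelled fusion would suit relocalisation-type assays, although the record does not describe the assay itself.
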