Features (pLannotate 1.2.2; 23 found; start..end, strand, type, name):
      1..107     +  rep_origin     RSF ori (fragment): Plasmids containing the RSF 1030 origin of replication can be propagated in E. coli cells that contain additional plasmids with compatible origins.
    109..201     +  CDS            lacI (fragment): lac repressor; lacI; The lac repressor binds to the lac operator to inhibit transcription in E. coli. This inhibition can be relieved by adding lactose or isopropyl-β-D-thiogalactopyranoside (IPTG).
    214..235     +  protein_bind   CAP binding site: CAP binding activates transcription in the presence of cAMP. E. coli catabolite activator protein
    250..280     +  promoter       lac promoter: promoter for the E. coli lac operon
    288..304     +  protein_bind   lac operator: The lac repressor binds to the lac operator to inhibit transcription in E. coli. This inhibition can be relieved by adding lactose or isopropyl-β-D-thiogalactopyranoside (IPTG). lac repressor encoded by lacI
    377..498     -  polyA_signal   SV40 poly(A) signal: SV40 polyadenylation signal
    493..618     -  CDS            ble (fragment): BLE_KLEPN - Experimental evidence at protein level: Swiss-Prot protein existence level 1. Binding protein with a strong affinity to the bleomycin family of antibiotics. Binds to CL990; an antimitotic-antibiotic compound. From Klebsiella pneumoniae.
    628..1650    -  CDS            HygR: aminoglycoside phosphotransferase from E. coli; aph(4)-Ia; confers resistance to hygromycin
   1658..1705    -  protein_bind   FRT: FLP-mediated recombination occurs in the 8-bp core sequence TCTAGAAA (Turan and Bode, 2011). FLP recombinase from the Saccharomyces cerevisiae 2μ plasmid
   1710..1943    -  rep_origin     f1 ori (fragment) (sequence partly withheld): f1 bacteriophage origin of replication; arrow indicates direction of (+) strand synthesis
   1964..1985    -  promoter       SV40 promoter (fragment): SV40 enhancer and early promoter
   1989..2213    -  polyA_signal   bGH poly(A) signal: bovine growth hormone polyadenylation signal
   2239..2319    -  CDS            actA (fragment): ACTA_LISMO - Also known as prtB. Experimental evidence at protein level: Swiss-Prot protein existence level 1. Virulence factor required for host cell microfilament interaction. It induces actin assembly around the bacteria to allow it to move within the cytoplasm. It is involved in the actin polymerization process. It seems to act as a nucleator that induces the reorganization of the actin cytoskeleton. From Listeria monocytogenes serovar 1/2a (strain ATCC BAA-679 / EGD-e).
   2926..3642    -  CDS            EGFP: EGFP is a basic (constitutively fluorescent) green fluorescent protein published in 1996, derived from Aequorea victoria. It is reported to be a rapidly-maturing weak dimer with moderate acid sensitivity.
   3728..3761    -  promoter       TRE3GV promoter (fragment): 3rd-generation Tet-responsive promoter that can be activated by binding of Tet-On® 3G, optimized for retroviral and lentiviral vectors
   3769..3788    -  promoter       PLtetO-1 promoter (fragment): modified phage lambda PL promoter with tet operator sites (Lutz and Bujard, 1997)
   3790..3809    -  promoter       PLtetO-1 promoter (fragment): modified phage lambda PL promoter with tet operator sites (Lutz and Bujard, 1997)
   3811..4014    -  promoter       CMV promoter: human cytomegalovirus (CMV) immediate early promoter
   4015..4394    -  enhancer       CMV enhancer: human cytomegalovirus immediate early enhancer
   4549..4601    +  misc_feature   bom (fragment): basis of mobility region from pBR322
   4660..4764    +  promoter       AmpR promoter: bla
   4765..5625    +  CDS            AmpR: β-lactamase; bla; confers resistance to ampicillin, carbenicillin, and related antibiotics
   5796..6384    +  rep_origin     ori: high-copy-number ColE1/pMB1/pBR322/pUC origin of replication
>Addgene plasmid #228827 | pcDNA5/FRT/TO_eGFP-pScaC-MTS | addgene full sequence | sequence record 456404 | Addgene NGS Result
ATCCCCTGATTCTGTGGATAACCGTATTACCGCCTTTGAGTGAGCTGATACCGCTCGCCGCAGCCGAACG
ACCGAGCGCAGCGAGTCAGTGAGCGAGGAAGCGGAAGAGCGCCCAATACGCAAACCGCCTCTCCCCGCGC
GTTGGCCGATTCATTAATGCAGCTGGCACGACAGGTTTCCCGACTGGAAAGCGGGCAGTGAGCGCAACGC
AATTAATGTGAGTTAGCTCACTCATTAGGCACCCCAGGCTTTACACTTTATGCTTCCGGCTCGTATGTTG
TGTGGAATTGTGAGCGGATAACAATTTCACACAGGAAACAGCTATGACCATGATTACGCCAAGCTCTAGC
TAGAGGTCGACGGTATACAGACATGATAAGATACATTGATGAGTTTGGACAAACCACAACTAGAATGCAG
TGAAAAAAATGCTTTATTTGTGAAATTTGTGATGCTATTGCTTTATTTGTAACCATTATAAGCTGCAATA
AACAAGTTGGGGTGGGCGAAGAACTCCAGCATGAGATCCCCGCGCTGGAGGATCATCCAGCCGGCGTCCC
GGAAAACGATTCCGAAGCCCAACCTTTCATAGAAGGCGGCGGTGGAATCGAAATCTCGTAGTACGTGCTA
TTCCTTTGCCCTCGGACGAGTGCTGGGGCGTCGGTTTCCACTATCGGCGAGTACTTCTACACAGCCATCG
GTCCAGACGGCCGCGCTTCTGCGGGCGATTTGTGTACGCCCGACAGTCCCGGCTCCGGATCGGACGATTG
CGTCGCATCGACCCTGCGCCCAAGCTGCATCATCGAAATTGCCGTCAACCAAGCTCTGATAGAGTTGGTC
AAGACCAATGCGGAGCATATACGCCCGGAGCCGCGGCGATCCTGCAAGCTCCGGATGCCTCCGCTCGAAG
TAGCGCGTCTGCTGCTCCATACAAGCCAACCACGGCCTCCAGAAGAAGATGTTGGCGACCTCGTATTGGG
AATCCCCGAACATCGCCTCGCTCCAGTCAATGACCGCTGTTATGCGGCCATTGTCCGTCAGGACATTGTT
GGAGCCGAAATCCGCGTGCACGAGGTGCCGGACTTCGGGGCAGTCCTCGGCCCAAAGCATCAGCTCATCG
AGAGCCTGCGCGACGGACGCACTGACGGTGTCGTCCATCACAGTTTGCCAGTGATACACATGGGGATCAG
CAATCGCGCATATGAAATCACGCCATGTAGTGTATTGACCGATTCCTTGCGGTCCGAATGGGCCGAACCC
GCTCGTCTGGCTAAGATCGGCCGCAGCGATCGCATCCATGGCCTCCGCGACCGGCTGCAGAACAGCGGGC
AGTTCGGTTTCAGGCAGGTCTTGCAACGTGACACCCTGTGCACGGCGGGAGATGCAATAGGTCAGGCTCT
CGCTGAATTCCCCAATGTCAAGCACTTCCGGAATCGGGAGCGCGGCCGATGCAAAGTGCCGATAAACATA
ACGATCTTTGTAGAAACCATCGGCGCAGCTATTTACCCGCAGGACATATCCACGCCCTCCTACATCGAAG
CTGAAAGCACGAGATTCTTCGCCCTCCGAGAGCTGCATCAGGTCGGAGACGCTGTCGAACTTTTCGATCA
GAAACTTCTCGACAGACGTCGCGGTGAGTTCAGGCTTTTTGGCCAAGGAAGTTCCTATACTTTCTAGAGA
ATAGGAACTTCGGAATAGGAACTTCTAGGTACGTGAACCATCACCCT
[91 nt withheld, positions 1728-1818]
G
[124 nt withheld, positions 1820-1943]
GGGGATACCCCCTAGAGCCCCAGCTGGTTCTTTCCGCCTCAGAAGCCATAGAGCCCACCGCATCCCCAGC
ATGCCTGCTATTGTCTTCCCAATCCTCCCCCTTGCTGTCCTGCCCCACCCCACCCCCCAGAATAGAATGA
CACCTACTCAGACAATGCGATGCAATTTCCTCATTTTATTAGGAAAGGACAGTGGGAGTGGCACCTTCCA
GGGTCAAGGAAGGCACGGGGGAGGGGCAAACAACAGATGGCTGGCAACTAGAAGGCACAGTCGAGGCTGA
TCAGCGGCCGCTTTAGTTGTTCTTGCGCAGCTGGATGATCTTGATGAAGGCGCCCAGGCTGAACACGCCG
ATGGCCAGCATGGCCAGGATCAGAGAGCCGCTGCCGTTCAGCTTCACGCTGTTGATCAGGGCGGGGTTGT
TGTTCTTGTTCTGCAGGAACAGGCTATTCTGCAGGGTCACTTGCAGCTGCTGCAGCTGGATCTTCAGCTG
CTCGTTCTGCTTTCTCAGGTCGTCGATCTCGGCTCTTGTCTCTGGCAGGATAGGTTGCAGGTCGGTGTTC
TTGGCCAGCACCTGTTCCAGTTTAGCTTCCAGCTGCTGCAGCTTGATTTTAAGCTGGTTGTTTTTCTGCT
GCAGGTAGTCGTTTTCCTTGTTCAGGCTCTCGATCTCTGTAATCAGCAGTCTGATGTAATCAGACTGCTC
TGTAGCCCTGGTATTAGATTGCTGCAGCCGCATGGTCAGATTCTTGCTGCTGGTGGTGCTCTGTTCCAGC
ATGCACAGGAGCTTGGACACTTCGGCGATGTCCTTCCGCAGTCCCTCTCTGGCCTCGCCCATATTGCTGA
TGTCCAGGTTCATATTGGACACCACGTTGCTCAGATCGTTGTCGGCGACCTCTTCCTCATCTTCCTTGTG
GATGTTCTCGGCCTGAGGACACTTGCCCTTCTCAGGGGTGATGCTTTTACCTCCAGATCCACCTGAACCT
CCCTTGTACAGCTCGTCCATGCCGAGAGTGATCCCGGCGGCGGTCACGAACTCCTTAAGGACCATGTGAT
CGCGCTTCTCGTTGGGGTCTTTGCTCAGGGCGGACTGGGTGCTCAGGTAGTGGTTGTCGGGCAGCAGCAC
GGGGCCGTCGCCGATGGGGGTGTTCTGCTGGTAGTGGTCGGCGAGCTGCACGCTGCCGTCCTCGATGTTG
TGGCGGATCTTGAAGTTCACCTTGATGCCGTTCTTCTGCTTGTCGGCCATGATATAGACGTTGTGGCTGT
TGTAGTTGTACTCCAGCTTGTGCCCCAGGATGTTGCCGTCCTCCTTGAAGTCGATGCCCTTCAGCTCGAT
GCGGTTCACCAGGGTGTCGCCCTCGAACTTCACCTCGGCGCGGGTCTTGTAGTTGCCGTCGTCCTTGAAG
AAGATGGTGCGCTCCTGGACGTAGCCTTCGGGCATGGCGGACTTGAAGAAGTCGTGCTGCTTCATGTGGT
CGGGGTAGCGGCTGAAGCACTGCACGCCGTAGGTCAGGGTGGTCACGAGGGTGGGCCAGGGCACGGGCAG
CTTGCCGGTGGTGCAGATGAACTTCAGGGTCAGCTTGCCGTAGGTGGCATCGCCCTCGCCCTCGCCGGAC
ACGCTGAACTTGTGGCCGTTTACGTCGCCGTCCAGCTCGACCAGGATGGGCACCACCCCGGTGAACAGCT
CCTCGCCCTTGCTCACCATGGTAAGCTTAAGTTTAAACGCTAGAGTCCGGAGGCTGGATCGGTCCCGGTG
TCTTCTATGGAGGTCAAAACAGCGTGGATGGCGTCTCCAGGCGATCTGACGGTTCACTAAACGAGCTCGT
CGACGATCTCTATCACTGATAGGGAGATCTCTATCACTGATAGGGAGAGCTCTGCTTATATAGACCTCCC
ACCGTACACGCCTACCGCCCATTTGCGTCAATGGGGCGGAGTTGTTACGACATTTTGGAAAGTCCCGTTG
ATTTTGGTGCCAAAACAAACTCCCATTGACGTCAATGGGGTGGAGACTTGGAAATCCCCGTGAGTCAAAC
CGCTATCCACGCCCATTGATGTACTGCCAAAACCGCATCACCATGGTAATAGCGATGACTAATACGTAGA
TGTACTGCCAAGTAGGAAAGTCCCATAAGGTCATGTACTGGGCATAATGCCAGGCGGGCCATTTACCGTC
ATTGACGTCAATAGGGGGCGTACTTGGCATATGATACACTTGATGTACTGCCAAGTGGGCAGTTTACCGT
AAATACTCCACCCATTGACGTCAATGGAAAGTCCCTATTGGCGTTACTATGGGAACATACGTCATTATTG
ACGTCAATGGGCGGGGGTCGTTGGGCGGTCAGCCAGGCGGGCCATTTACCGTAAGTTATGTAACGCGGAA
CTCCATATATGGGCTATGAACTAATGACCCCGTAATTGATTACTATTAATAACTAGTCAATAATCAATGT
CAACGCGTATATCTGGCCCGTACATCGCGAAGCAGCGCAAAACGCCTAACCCTAAGCAGATTCTTCATGC
AATTGTCGGTCAAGCCTTGCCTTGTTGTAGCTTAAATTTTGCTCGCGCACTACTCAGCGACCTCCAACAC
ACAAGCAGGGAGCAGATACTGGCTTAACTATGCGGCATCAGAGCAGATTGTACTGAGAGTGCACCATAGG
GGATCGGGAGATCTCCCGATCCGTCGACGTCAGGTGGCACTTTTCGGGGAAATGTGCGCGGAACCCCTAT
TTGTTTATTTTTCTAAATACATTCAAATATGTATCCGCTCATGAGACAATAACCCTGATAAATGCTTCAA
TAATATTGAAAAAGGAAGAGTATGAGTATTCAACATTTCCGTGTCGCCCTTATTCCCTTTTTTGCGGCAT
TTTGCCTTCCTGTTTTTGCTCACCCAGAAACGCTGGTGAAAGTAAAAGATGCTGAAGATCAGTTGGGTGC
ACGAGTGGGTTACATCGAACTGGATCTCAACAGCGGTAAGATCCTTGAGAGTTTTCGCCCCGAAGAACGT
TTTCCAATGATGAGCACTTTTAAAGTTCTGCTATGTGGCGCGGTATTATCCCGTATTGACGCCGGGCAAG
AGCAACTCGGTCGCCGCATACACTATTCTCAGAATGACTTGGTTGAGTACTCACCAGTCACAGAAAAGCA
TCTTACGGATGGCATGACAGTAAGAGAATTATGCAGTGCTGCCATAACCATGAGTGATAACACTGCGGCC
AACTTACTTCTGACAACGATCGGAGGACCGAAGGAGCTAACCGCTTTTTTGCACAACATGGGGGATCATG
TAACTCGCCTTGATCGTTGGGAACCGGAGCTGAATGAAGCCATACCAAACGACGAGCGTGACACCACGAT
GCCTGTAGCAATGGCAACAACGTTGCGCAAACTATTAACTGGCGAACTACTTACTCTAGCTTCCCGGCAA
CAATTAATAGACTGGATGGAGGCGGATAAAGTTGCAGGACCACTTCTGCGCTCGGCCCTTCCGGCTGGCT
GGTTTATTGCTGATAAATCTGGAGCCGGTGAGCGTGGGTCTCGCGGTATCATTGCAGCACTGGGGCCAGA
TGGTAAGCCCTCCCGTATCGTAGTTATCTACACGACGGGGAGTCAGGCAACTATGGATGAACGAAATAGA
CAGATCGCTGAGATAGGTGCCTCACTGATTAAGCATTGGTAACTGTCAGACCAAGTTTACTCATATATAC
TTTAGATTGATTTAAAACTTCATTTTTAATTTAAAAGGATATAGGTGAAGATCCTTTTTGATAATCTCAT
GACCAAAATCCCTTAACGTGAGTTTTCGTTCCACTGAGCGTCAGACCCCGTAGAAAAGATCAAAGGATCT
TCTTGAGATCCTTTTTTTCTGCGCGTAATCTGCTGCTTGCAAACAAAAAAACCACCGCTACCAGCGGTGG
TTTGTTTGCCGGATCAAGAGCTACCAACTCTTTTTCCGAAGGTAACTGGCTTCAGCAGAGCGCAGATACC
AAATACTGTTCTTCTAGTGTAGCCGTAGTTAGGCCACCACTTCAAGAACTCTGTAGCACCGCCTACATAC
CTCGCTCTGCTAATCCTGTTACCAGTGGCTGCTGCCAGTGGCGATAAGTCGTGTCTTACCGGGTTGGACT
CAAGACGATAGTTACCGGATAAGGCGCAGCGGTCGGGCTGAACGGGGGGTTCGTGCACACAGCCCAGCTT
GGAGCGAACGACCTACACCGAACTGAGATACCTACAGCGTGAGCTATGAGAAAGCGCCACGCTTCCCGAA
GGGAGAAAGGCGGACAGGTATCCGGTAAGCGGCAGGGTCGGAACAGGAGAGCGCACGAGGGAGCTTCCAG
GGGGAAACGCCTGGTATCTTTATAGTCCTGTCGGGTTTCGCCACCTCTGACTTGAGCGTCGATTTTTGTG
ATGCTCGTCAGGGGGGCGGAGCCTATGGAAAAACGCCAGCAACGCGGCCTTTTTACGGTTCCTGGCCTTT
TGCTGGCCTTTTGCTCACATGTTCTTTCCTGCGTT
